>Addgene plasmid #49726 | pVRb41_up1141 | depositor full sequence | sequence record 74523 | pVRb41_up1141 sequence 4327 bps
CAGTACAAAATTTTTTAGATGCGTTCACGTCACAAACCCGAAAGCTGAATCGTCATCCCGTTGAATCCCT
CAAACACGGAGGATCCTGTCAATTTCCGCGATAGAGGAGGTAAAGATGAGCAAAGGAGAAGAACTTTTCA
CTGGAGTTGTCCCAATTCTTGTTGAATTAGATGGTGATGTTAATGGGCACAAATTTTCTGTCCGTGGAGA
GGGTGAAGGTGATGCTACAAACGGAAAACTCACCCTTAAATTTATTTGCACTACTGGAAAACTACCTGTT
CCGTGGCCAACACTTGTCACTACTCTGACCTATGGTGTTCAATGCTTTTCCCGTTATCCGGATCACATGA
AACGGCATGACTTTTTCAAGAGTGCCATGCCCGAAGGTTATGTACAGGAACGCACTATATCTTTCAAAGA
TGACGGGACCTACAAGACGCGTGCTGAAGTCAAGTTTGAAGGTGATACCCTTGTTAATCGTATCGAGTTA
AAGGGTATTGATTTTAAAGAAGATGGAAACATTCTTGGACACAAACTCGAGTACAACTTTAACTCACACA
ATGTATACATCACGGCAGACAAACAAAAGAATGGAATCAAAGCTAACTTCAAAATTCGCCACAACGTTGA
AGATGGTTCCGTTCAACTAGCAGACCATTATCAACAAAATACTCCAATTGGCGATGGCCCTGTCCTTTTA
CCAGACAACCATTACCTGTCGACACAATCTGTCCTTTCGAAAGATCCCAACGAAAAGCGTGACCACATGG
TCCTTCTTGAGTTTGTAACTGCTGCTGGGATTACACATGGCATGGATGAGCTCTACAAATAATAAATGTC
CAGACCTGCAGGCATGCAAGCCTCTAGAGGCATCAAATAAAACGAAAGGCTCAGTCGAAAGACTGGGCCT
TTCGTTTTATCTGTTGTTTGTCGGTGAACGCTCTCCTGAGTAGGACAAATCCGCCGCCCTAGACCTAGGG
TACGGGTTTTGCTGCCCGCAAACGGGCTGTTCTGGTGTTGCTAGTTTGTTATCAGAATCGCAGATCCGGC
TTCAGGTTTGCCGGCTGAAAGCGCTATTTCTTCCAGAATTGCCATGATTTTTTCCCCACGGGAGGCGTCA
CTGGCTCCCGTGTTGTCGGCAGCTTTGATTCGATAAGCAGCATCGCCTGTTTCAGGCTGTCTATGTGTGA
CTGTTGAGCTGTAACAAGTTGTCTCAGGTGTTCAATTTCATGTTCTAGTTGCTTTGTTTTACTGGTTTCA
CCTGTTCTATTAGGTGTTACATGCTGTTCATCTGTTACATTGTCGATCTGTTCATGGTGAACAGCTTTAA
ATGCACCAAAAACTCGTAAAAGCTCTGATGTATCTATCTTTTTTACACCGTTTTCATCTGTGCATATGGA
CAGTTTTCCCTTTGATATCTAACGGTGAACAGTTGTTCTACTTTTGTTTGTTAGTCTTGATGCTTCACTG
ATAGATACAAGAGCCATAAGAACCTCAGATCCTTCCGTATTTAGCCAGTATGTTCTCTAGTGTGGTTCGT
TGTTTTTGCGTGAGCCATGAGAACGAACCATTGAGATCATGCTTACTTTGCATGTCACTCAAAAATTTTG
CCTCAAAACTGGTGAGCTGAATTTTTGCAGTTAAAGCATCGTGTAGTGTTTTTCTTAGTCCGTTACGTAG
GTAGGAATCTGATGTAATGGTTGTTGGTATTTTGTCACCATTCATTTTTATCTGGTTGTTCTCAAGTTCG
GTTACGAGATCCATTTGTCTATCTAGTTCAACTTGGAAAATCAACGTATCAGTCGGGCGGCCTCGCTTAT
CAACCACCAATTTCATATTGCTGTAAGTGTTTAAATCTTTACTTATTGGTTTCAAAACCCATTGGTTAAG
CCTTTTAAACTCATGGTAGTTATTTTCAAGCATTAACATGAACTTAAATTCATCAAGGCTAATCTCTATA
TTTGCCTTGTGAGTTTTCTTTTGTGTTAGTTCTTTTAATAACCACTCATAAATCCTCATAGAGTATTTGT
TTTCAAAAGACTTAACATGTTCCAGATTATATTTTATGAATTTTTTTAACTGGAAAAGATAAGGCAATAT
CTCTTCACTAAAAACTAATTCTAATTTTTCGCTTGAGAACTTGGCATAGTTTGTCCACTGGAAAATCTCA
AAGCCTTTAACCAAAGGATTCCTGATTTCCACAGTTCTCGTCATCAGCTCTCTGGTTGCTTTAGCTAATA
CACCATAAGCATTTTCCCTACTGATGTTCATCATCTGAGCGTATTGGTTATAAGTGAACGATACCGTCCG
TTCTTTCCTTGTAGGGTTTTCAATCGTGGGGTTGAGTAGTGCCACACAGCATAAAATTAGCTTGGTTTCA
TGCTCCGTTAAGTCATAGCGACTAATCGCTAGTTCATTTGCTTTGAAAACAACTAATTCAGACATACATC
TCAATTGGTCTAGGTGATTTTAATCACTATACCAATTGAGATGGGCTAGTCAATGATAATTACTAGTCCT
TTTCCTTTGAGTTGTGGGTATCTGTAAATTCTGCTAGACCTTTGCTGGAAAACTTGTAAATTCTGCTAGA
CCCTCTGTAAATTCCGCTAGACCTTTGTGTGTTTTTTTTGTTTATATTCAAGTGGTTATAATTTATAGAA
TAAAGAAAGAATAAAAAAAGATAAAAAGAATAGATCCCAGCCCTGTGTATAACTCACTACTTTAGTCAGT
TCCGCAGTATTACAAAAGGATGTCGCAAACGCTGTTTGCTCCTCTACAAAACAGACCTTAAAACCCTAAA
GGCTTAAGTAGCACCCTCGCAAGCTCGGGCAAATCGCTGAATATTCCTTTTGTCTCCGACCATCAGGCAC
CTGAGTCGCTGTCTTTTTCGTGACATTCAGTTCGCTGCGCTCACGGCTCTGGCAGTGAATGGGGGTAAAT
GGCACTACAGGCGCCTTTTATGGATTCATGCAAGGAAACTACCCATAATACAAGAAAAGCCCGTCACGGG
CTTCTCAGGGCGTTTTATGGCGGGTCTGCTATGTGGTGCTATCTGACTTTTTGCTGTTCAGCAGTTCCTG
CCCTCTGATTTTCCAGTCTGACCACTTCGGATTATCCCGTGACAGGTCATTCAGACTGGCTAATGCACCC
AGTAAGGCAGCGGTATCATCAACAGGCTTACCCGTCTTACTGTCCCTAGTGCTTGGATTCTCACCAATAA
AAAACGCCCGGCGGCAACCGAGCGTTCTGAACAAATCCAGATGGAGTTCTGAGGTCATTACTGGATCTAT
CAACAGGAGTCCAAGCGAGCTCTCGAACCCCAGAGTCCCGCTCAGAAGAACTCGTCAAGAAGGCGATAGA
AGGCGATGCGCTGCGAATCGGGAGCGGCGATACCGTAAAGCACGAGGAAGCGGTCAGCCCATTCGCCGCC
AAGCTCTTCAGCAATATCACGGGTAGCCAACGCTATGTCCTGATAGCGGTCCGCCACACCCAGCCGGCCA
CAGTCGATGAATCCAGAAAAGCGGCCATTTTCCACCATGATATTCGGCAAGCAGGCATCGCCATGGGTCA
CGACGAGATCCTCGCCGTCGGGCATGCGCGCCTTGAGCCTGGCGAACAGTTCGGCTGGCGCGAGCCCCTG
ATGCTCTTCGTCCAGATCATCCTGATCGACAAGACCGGCTTCCATCCGAGTACGTGCTCGCTCGATGCGA
TGTTTCGCTTGGTGGTCGAATGGGCAGGTAGCCGGATCAAGCGTATGCAGCCGCCGCATTGCATCAGCCA
TGATGGATACTTTCTCGGCAGGAGCAAGGTGAGATGACAGGAGATCCTGCCCCGGCACTTCGCCCAATAG
CAGCCAGTCCCTTCCCGCTTCAGTGACAACGTCGAGCACAGCTGCGCAAGGAACGCCCGTCGTGGCCAGC
CACGATAGCCGCGCTGCCTCGTCCTGCAGTTCATTCAGGGCACCGGACAGGTCGGTCTTGACAAAAAGAA
CCGGGCGCCCCTGCGCTGACAGCCGGAACACGGCGGCATCAGAGCAGCCGATTGTCTGTTGTGCCCAGTC
ATAGCCGAATAGCCTCTCCACCCAAGCGGCCGGAGAACCTGCGTGCAATCCATCTTGTTCAATCATGCGA
AACGATCCTCATCCTGTCTCTTGATCAGATCTTGATCCCCTGCGCCATCAGATCCTTGGCGGCAAGAAAG
CCATCCAGTTTACTTTGCAGGGCTTCCCAACCTTACCAGAGGGCGCCCCAGCTGGCAATTCCGACGTCTA
AGAAACCATTATTATCATGACATTAACCTATAAAAATAGGCGTATCACGAGGCCCTT
Features (pLannotate 1.2.2; 8 found; start..end, strand, type, name):
    116..829     +  CDS            Superfolder GFP: Superfolder GFP is a basic (constitutively fluorescent) green fluorescent protein published in 2005, derived from Aequorea victoria. It is reported to be a very rapidly-maturing weak dimer.
    843..861     +  misc_feature   MCS (fragment): pUC18/19 multiple cloning site
    874..960     +  terminator     rrnB T1 terminator: Escherichia coli rrnB; transcription terminator T1 from the E. coli rrnB gene
   1495..2445    -  CDS            Rep101: RepA protein needed for replication with the pSC101 origin; rep101
   2493..2715    -  rep_origin     pSC101 ori: low-copy replication origin that requires the Rep101 protein
   3207..3301    -  terminator     lambda t0 terminator: transcription terminator from phage lambda
   3335..4126    -  CDS            neo: KKA2_KLEPN - Also known as kan, nptII. Experimental evidence at protein level: Swiss-Prot protein existence level 1. Resistance to kanamycin, neomycin, paromomycin, ribostamycin, butirosin and gentamicin B. From Klebsiella pneumoniae.
   4158..4277    -  CDS            tnpA (fragment): TN5P_ECOLX - Also known as tnp. Experimental evidence at protein level: Swiss-Prot protein existence level 1. Mediates transposition of transposon Tn5 by a 'cut and paste' mechanism. First, the monomeric transposase binds the 19 bp inverted DNA repeats flanking the transposon. Then, dimerization of the DNA- bound transposase creates a synaptic DNA complex. After nicking of the first DNA strand, excision of the transposon proceeds through a series of intermediates. The transposase then mediates the insertion of the transposon at a new site by strand transfer. The activity of the wild- type tran
