[The description below was written by a language model from this plasmid's Addgene catalogue record and pLannotate feature annotations shown in this document.]
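Description:
pVRb41_up1141 is a low-copy bacterial reporter plasmid of 4,327 bp built on the pVRb backbone for synthetic biology work in Escherichia coli. It replicates from the pSC101 origin together with the Rep101 (RepA) protein that this origin requires, which accounts for the low copy number. It is selected with kanamycin through the neo (nptII) aminoglycoside phosphotransferase gene. That marker is followed by a lambda t0 terminator, and next to it lies a short fragment annotated as Tn5 transposase. This fragment is most likely a non-functional remnant carried over with the Tn5-derived resistance cassette rather than a working element.

The payload is a single reporter unit. Superfolder GFP, a rapidly maturing, constitutively fluorescent derivative of Aequorea victoria GFP, is placed under the promoter recorded as Pecf41_up1141. A small multiple cloning site fragment and the E. coli rrnB T1 terminator follow it to end transcription. The promoter is not annotated in the feature table, but the roughly 115 bp upstream of the sfgfp coding sequence is where it would be expected to sit.

The name and the associated publication on orthogonal switches built from sigma factors, anti-sigmas and promoters suggest that this is an extracytoplasmic function (ECF) sigma-dependent promoter. In that case fluorescence would report activity of the matching sigma factor, which is not encoded on this plasmid and would have to be supplied from another construct. Such a reporter suits measurements of promoter activation, of crosstalk between non-cognate sigma/promoter pairs, and of repression by anti-sigma factors. The record does not give the specific assay design.
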