Addgene plasmid #49726: pVRb41_up1141
Depositing lab: Christopher Voigt. Depositing organization: University of California, San Francisco (UCSF). Publication: Design of orthogonal genetic switches based on a crosstalk map of sigmas, anti-sigmas, and promoters. Rhodius VA, Segall-Shapiro TH, Sharon BD, Ghodasara A, Orlova E, Tabakh H, Burkhardt DH, Clancy K, Peterson TC, Gross CA, Voigt CA. Mol Syst Biol. 2013 Oct 29;9:702. doi: 10.1038/msb.2013.58. PubMed 24169405.
Backbone
  Vector backbone: pVRb
  Vector type: Bacterial Expression, Synthetic Biology
Growth in bacteria
  Bacterial resistance: Kanamycin, 50 μg/mL
  Growth temperature: 37°C
  Growth strain: DH10B
  Copy number: Low Copy
Gene/Insert
  Gene/Insert name: sfgfp
  Species: Aequorea victoria
  Promoter: Pecf41_up1141
  Cloning method: Ligation Independent Cloning
  Sequencing primers: 5′ tggcaattccgacgtctaag; 3′ cgttcaccgacaaacaacag
Terms and licenses: Academic/Nonprofit Terms; Industry Terms: Not Available to Industry
How to cite: pVRb41_up1141 was a gift from Christopher Voigt (Addgene plasmid # 49726 ; http://n2t.net/addgene:49726 ; RRID:Addgene_49726)
