>Addgene plasmid #49726 | pVRb41_up1141 | depositor partial sequence | sequence record 74130 | pECF promoter
CAGTACAAAATTTTTTAGATGCGTTCACGTCACAAACCCGAAAGCTGAATCGTCATCCCGTTGAATCCCT
CAAACACGGA
