>Addgene plasmid #49726 | pVRb41_up1141 | depositor partial sequence | sequence record 74131 | pVRb backbone
GGATCCTGTCAATTTCCGCGATAGAGGAGGTAAAGATGAGCAAAGGAGAAGAACTTTTCACTGGAGTTGT
CCCAATTCTTGTTGAATTAGATGGTGATGTTAATGGGCACAAATTTTCTGTCCGTGGAGAGGGTGAAGGT
GATGCTACAAACGGAAAACTCACCCTTAAATTTATTTGCACTACTGGAAAACTACCTGTTCCGTGGCCAA
CACTTGTCACTACTCTGACCTATGGTGTTCAATGCTTTTCCCGTTATCCGGATCACATGAAACGGCATGA
CTTTTTCAAGAGTGCCATGCCCGAAGGTTATGTACAGGAACGCACTATATCTTTCAAAGATGACGGGACC
TACAAGACGCGTGCTGAAGTCAAGTTTGAAGGTGATACCCTTGTTAATCGTATCGAGTTAAAGGGTATTG
ATTTTAAAGAAGATGGAAACATTCTTGGACACAAACTCGAGTACAACTTTAACTCACACAATGTATACAT
CACGGCAGACAAACAAAAGAATGGAATCAAAGCTAACTTCAAAATTCGCCACAACGTTGAAGATGGTTCC
GTTCAACTAGCAGACCATTATCAACAAAATACTCCAATTGGCGATGGCCCTGTCCTTTTACCAGACAACC
ATTACCTGTCGACACAATCTGTCCTTTCGAAAGATCCCAACGAAAAGCGTGACCACATGGTCCTTCTTGA
GTTTGTAACTGCTGCTGGGATTACACATGGCATGGATGAGCTCTACAAATAATAAATGTCCAGACCTGCA
GGCATGCAAGCCTCTAGAGGCATCAAATAAAACGAAAGGCTCAGTCGAAAGACTGGGCCTTTCGTTTTAT
CTGTTGTTTGTCGGTGAACGCTCTCCTGAGTAGGACAAATCCGCCGCCCTAGACCTAGGGTACGGGTTTT
GCTGCCCGCAAACGGGCTGTTCTGGTGTTGCTAGTTTGTTATCAGAATCGCAGATCCGGCTTCAGGTTTG
CCGGCTGAAAGCGCTATTTCTTCCAGAATTGCCATGATTTTTTCCCCACGGGAGGCGTCACTGGCTCCCG
TGTTGTCGGCAGCTTTGATTCGATAAGCAGCATCGCCTGTTTCAGGCTGTCTATGTGTGACTGTTGAGCT
GTAACAAGTTGTCTCAGGTGTTCAATTTCATGTTCTAGTTGCTTTGTTTTACTGGTTTCACCTGTTCTAT
TAGGTGTTACATGCTGTTCATCTGTTACATTGTCGATCTGTTCATGGTGAACAGCTTTAAATGCACCAAA
AACTCGTAAAAGCTCTGATGTATCTATCTTTTTTACACCGTTTTCATCTGTGCATATGGACAGTTTTCCC
TTTGATATCTAACGGTGAACAGTTGTTCTACTTTTGTTTGTTAGTCTTGATGCTTCACTGATAGATACAA
GAGCCATAAGAACCTCAGATCCTTCCGTATTTAGCCAGTATGTTCTCTAGTGTGGTTCGTTGTTTTTGCG
TGAGCCATGAGAACGAACCATTGAGATCATGCTTACTTTGCATGTCACTCAAAAATTTTGCCTCAAAACT
GGTGAGCTGAATTTTTGCAGTTAAAGCATCGTGTAGTGTTTTTCTTAGTCCGTTACGTAGGTAGGAATCT
GATGTAATGGTTGTTGGTATTTTGTCACCATTCATTTTTATCTGGTTGTTCTCAAGTTCGGTTACGAGAT
CCATTTGTCTATCTAGTTCAACTTGGAAAATCAACGTATCAGTCGGGCGGCCTCGCTTATCAACCACCAA
TTTCATATTGCTGTAAGTGTTTAAATCTTTACTTATTGGTTTCAAAACCCATTGGTTAAGCCTTTTAAAC
TCATGGTAGTTATTTTCAAGCATTAACATGAACTTAAATTCATCAAGGCTAATCTCTATATTTGCCTTGT
GAGTTTTCTTTTGTGTTAGTTCTTTTAATAACCACTCATAAATCCTCATAGAGTATTTGTTTTCAAAAGA
CTTAACATGTTCCAGATTATATTTTATGAATTTTTTTAACTGGAAAAGATAAGGCAATATCTCTTCACTA
AAAACTAATTCTAATTTTTCGCTTGAGAACTTGGCATAGTTTGTCCACTGGAAAATCTCAAAGCCTTTAA
CCAAAGGATTCCTGATTTCCACAGTTCTCGTCATCAGCTCTCTGGTTGCTTTAGCTAATACACCATAAGC
ATTTTCCCTACTGATGTTCATCATCTGAGCGTATTGGTTATAAGTGAACGATACCGTCCGTTCTTTCCTT
GTAGGGTTTTCAATCGTGGGGTTGAGTAGTGCCACACAGCATAAAATTAGCTTGGTTTCATGCTCCGTTA
AGTCATAGCGACTAATCGCTAGTTCATTTGCTTTGAAAACAACTAATTCAGACATACATCTCAATTGGTC
TAGGTGATTTTAATCACTATACCAATTGAGATGGGCTAGTCAATGATAATTACTAGTCCTTTTCCTTTGA
GTTGTGGGTATCTGTAAATTCTGCTAGACCTTTGCTGGAAAACTTGTAAATTCTGCTAGACCCTCTGTAA
ATTCCGCTAGACCTTTGTGTGTTTTTTTTGTTTATATTCAAGTGGTTATAATTTATAGAATAAAGAAAGA
ATAAAAAAAGATAAAAAGAATAGATCCCAGCCCTGTGTATAACTCACTACTTTAGTCAGTTCCGCAGTAT
TACAAAAGGATGTCGCAAACGCTGTTTGCTCCTCTACAAAACAGACCTTAAAACCCTAAAGGCTTAAGTA
GCACCCTCGCAAGCTCGGGCAAATCGCTGAATATTCCTTTTGTCTCCGACCATCAGGCACCTGAGTCGCT
GTCTTTTTCGTGACATTCAGTTCGCTGCGCTCACGGCTCTGGCAGTGAATGGGGGTAAATGGCACTACAG
GCGCCTTTTATGGATTCATGCAAGGAAACTACCCATAATACAAGAAAAGCCCGTCACGGGCTTCTCAGGG
CGTTTTATGGCGGGTCTGCTATGTGGTGCTATCTGACTTTTTGCTGTTCAGCAGTTCCTGCCCTCTGATT
TTCCAGTCTGACCACTTCGGATTATCCCGTGACAGGTCATTCAGACTGGCTAATGCACCCAGTAAGGCAG
CGGTATCATCAACAGGCTTACCCGTCTTACTGTCCCTAGTGCTTGGATTCTCACCAATAAAAAACGCCCG
GCGGCAACCGAGCGTTCTGAACAAATCCAGATGGAGTTCTGAGGTCATTACTGGATCTATCAACAGGAGT
CCAAGCGAGCTCTCGAACCCCAGAGTCCCGCTCAGAAGAACTCGTCAAGAAGGCGATAGAAGGCGATGCG
CTGCGAATCGGGAGCGGCGATACCGTAAAGCACGAGGAAGCGGTCAGCCCATTCGCCGCCAAGCTCTTCA
GCAATATCACGGGTAGCCAACGCTATGTCCTGATAGCGGTCCGCCACACCCAGCCGGCCACAGTCGATGA
ATCCAGAAAAGCGGCCATTTTCCACCATGATATTCGGCAAGCAGGCATCGCCATGGGTCACGACGAGATC
CTCGCCGTCGGGCATGCGCGCCTTGAGCCTGGCGAACAGTTCGGCTGGCGCGAGCCCCTGATGCTCTTCG
TCCAGATCATCCTGATCGACAAGACCGGCTTCCATCCGAGTACGTGCTCGCTCGATGCGATGTTTCGCTT
GGTGGTCGAATGGGCAGGTAGCCGGATCAAGCGTATGCAGCCGCCGCATTGCATCAGCCATGATGGATAC
TTTCTCGGCAGGAGCAAGGTGAGATGACAGGAGATCCTGCCCCGGCACTTCGCCCAATAGCAGCCAGTCC
CTTCCCGCTTCAGTGACAACGTCGAGCACAGCTGCGCAAGGAACGCCCGTCGTGGCCAGCCACGATAGCC
GCGCTGCCTCGTCCTGCAGTTCATTCAGGGCACCGGACAGGTCGGTCTTGACAAAAAGAACCGGGCGCCC
CTGCGCTGACAGCCGGAACACGGCGGCATCAGAGCAGCCGATTGTCTGTTGTGCCCAGTCATAGCCGAAT
AGCCTCTCCACCCAAGCGGCCGGAGAACCTGCGTGCAATCCATCTTGTTCAATCATGCGAAACGATCCTC
ATCCTGTCTCTTGATCAGATCTTGATCCCCTGCGCCATCAGATCCTTGGCGGCAAGAAAGCCATCCAGTT
TACTTTGCAGGGCTTCCCAACCTTACCAGAGGGCGCCCCAGCTGGCAATTCCGACGTCTAAGAAACCATT
ATTATCATGACATTAACCTATAAAAATAGGCGTATCACGAGGCCCTT
