>Addgene plasmid #49726 | pVRb41_up1141 | addgene partial sequence | sequence record 77178 | psc101-For 5'-GATCAGATCATGATCCCCTGCGCCATCAGATCC-3'
CCATCCAGTTTACTTTGCAGGGCTTCCCAACCTTACCAGAGGGCGCCCCAGCTGGCAATTCCGACGTCTA
AGAAACCATTATTATCATGACATTAACCTATAAAAATAGGCGTATCACGAGGCCCTTCAGTACAAAATTT
TTTAGATGCGTTCACGTCACAAACCCGAAAGCTGAATCGTCATCCCGTTGAATCCCTCAAACACGGAGGA
TCCTGTCAATTTCCGCGATAGAGGAGGTAAAGATGAGCAAAGGAGAAGAACTTTTCACTGGAGTTGTCCC
AATTCTTGTTGAATTAGATGGTGATGTTAATGGGCACAAATTTTCTGTCCGTGGAGAGGGTGAAGGTGAT
GCTACAAACGGAAAACTCACCCTTAAATTTATTTGCACTACTGGAAAACTACCTGTTCCGTGGCCAACAC
TTGTCACTACTCTGACCTATGGTGTTCAATGCTTTTCCCGTTATCCGGATCACATGAAACGGCATGACTT
TTTCAAGAGTGCCATGCCCGAAGGTTATGTACAGGAACGCACTATATCTTTCAAAGATGACGGGACCTAC
AAGACGCGTGCTGAAGTCAAGTTTGAAGGTGATACCCTTGTTAATCGTATCGAGTTAAAGGGTATTGATT
TTAAAGAAGATGGAAACATTCTTGGACACAAACTCGAGTACAACTTTAACTCACACAATGTATACATCAC
GGCAGACAAACAAAAGAATGGAATCAAAGCTAACTTCAAAATTCGCCACAACGTTGAAGATGGTTCCGTT
CAACTAGCAGACCATTATCAACAAAATACTCCAATTGGCGATGGCCCTGTCCTTTTACCAGACAACCATT
ACCTGTCGACACAATCTGTCCTTTCGAAAGATCCCAACGAAAAGCGTGACCACATGGTCCTTCTTGAGTT
TGTAACTGCTGCTGGGATTACACATGG
